Addgene plasmid #223723: pETDuet1_His-TEV-EGFP
Purpose: Expression of recombinant protein for purification
Depositing lab: Sascha Martens. Depositing organization: University of Vienna. Publication: Reconstitution of BNIP3/NIX-mitophagy initiation reveals hierarchical flexibility of the autophagy machinery. Adriaenssens E, Schaar S, Cook ASI, Stuke JFM, Sawa-Makarska J, Nguyen TN, Ren X, Schuschnig M, Romanov J, Khuu G, Uoselis L, Lazarou M, Hummer G, Hurley JH, Martens S. Nat Cell Biol. 2025 Jul 25. doi: 10.1038/s41556-025-01712-y. PubMed 40715440.
Backbone
  Vector backbone: pET-Duet1
  Vector type: Bacterial Expression
Growth in bacteria
  Bacterial resistance: Ampicillin, 100 μg/mL
  Growth temperature: 37°C
  Growth strain: DH5alpha
  Copy number: Unknown
Gene/Insert
  Gene/Insert name: EGFP, not monomeric (has A207)
  Species: Synthetic
  Cloning method: Unknown
Terms and licenses: Academic/Nonprofit Terms; Industry Terms: Not Available to Industry
Depositor comments: Internal #: SMc0559 . Please visit https://doi.org/10.1101/2024.08.28.609967 for bioRxiv preprint.
How to cite: pETDuet1_His-TEV-EGFP was a gift from Sascha Martens (Addgene plasmid # 223723 ; http://n2t.net/addgene:223723 ; RRID:Addgene_223723)
