[The description below was written by a language model from this plasmid's Addgene catalogue record and pLannotate feature annotations shown in this document.]
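Description:
pETDuet1_His-TEV-EGFP is a 6,125 nt bacterial expression plasmid built on the pET-Duet1 backbone and intended for producing recombinant EGFP in E. coli for purification. It replicates through a ColE1/pBR322-type origin accompanied by the bom region and the rop gene, which holds copy number down. It also carries an f1 phage origin, and selection is by ampicillin through β-lactamase. A lacI gene with its own promoter supplies lac repressor. Short tetracycline-resistance fragments and a predicted E. coli open reading frame appear to be leftovers from the pBR322 lineage rather than functional parts.

As in other Duet vectors, there are two T7 promoter/lac operator units in tandem. The first is followed by the T7 gene 10 ribosome binding site, a TEV protease recognition site and the fluorescent protein coding sequence, so expression depends on T7 RNA polymerase and is inducible with IPTG. The name indicates an N-terminal His tag upstream of the TEV site. The annotation does not call this tag, although there is unannotated space between the ribosome binding site and the TEV site where it would sit. The tag would allow affinity capture and then removal by TEV cleavage. The automated annotation labels the open reading frame as EBFP, a close sequence relative, whereas the catalogue entry identifies it as EGFP and specifies that it is not the monomeric form (it retains A207). The second T7/lac operator unit appears to be empty, containing only vector-derived S-Tag and other tag fragments before the single annotated T7 terminator. The associated publication concerns in vitro reconstitution of mitophagy initiation, but the record does not state the specific role of this purified EGFP.
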