Features (pLannotate 1.2.2; 22 found; start..end, strand, type, name):
    148..166     +  promoter       T7 promoter: promoter for bacteriophage T7 RNA polymerase
    167..191     +  protein_bind   lac operator: The lac repressor binds to the lac operator to inhibit transcription in E. coli. This inhibition can be relieved by adding lactose or isopropyl-β-D-thiogalactopyranoside (IPTG). lac repressor encoded by lacI
    206..228     +  RBS            RBS: efficient ribosome binding site from bacteriophage T7 gene 10 (Olins and Rangwala, 1989)
    283..302     +  CDS            TEV site (fragment): tobacco etch virus (TEV) protease recognition and cleavage site
    304..1020    +  CDS            EBFP: enhanced blue variant of GFP mammalian codon-optimized
   1086..1104    +  promoter       T7 promoter: promoter for bacteriophage T7 RNA polymerase
   1105..1129    +  protein_bind   lac operator: The lac repressor binds to the lac operator to inhibit transcription in E. coli. This inhibition can be relieved by adding lactose or isopropyl-β-D-thiogalactopyranoside (IPTG). lac repressor encoded by lacI
   1238..1279    +  CDS            S-Tag (fragment): affinity and epitope tag derived from pancreatic ribonuclease A
   1309..1326    +  CDS            SET1 (fragment): solubility-enhancement tag derived from T7 phage gene 10B
   1334..1381    +  terminator     T7 terminator: transcription terminator for bacteriophage T7 RNA polymerase
   1418..1873    +  rep_origin     f1 ori (sequence partly withheld): f1 bacteriophage origin of replication; arrow indicates direction of (+) strand synthesis
   1988..2848    -  CDS            AmpR: β-lactamase; bla; confers resistance to ampicillin, carbenicillin, and related antibiotics
   2849..2941    -  promoter       AmpR promoter: bla
   3022..3610    +  rep_origin     ori: high-copy-number ColE1/pMB1/pBR322/pUC origin of replication
   3796..3935    -  misc_feature   bom: basis of mobility region from pBR322
   4037..4228    -  CDS            rop: Rop protein, which maintains plasmids at low copy number; rop
   4245..4625    +  CDS            YPB1_ECOLX: Protein predicted: Swiss-Prot protein existence level 4. From Escherichia coli.
   4687..4751    -  CDS            TcR (fragment): tetracycline efflux protein; tet; confers resistance to tetracycline
   4766..4787    -  protein_bind   CAP binding site: CAP binding activates transcription in the presence of cAMP. E. coli catabolite activator protein
   4800..5882    -  CDS            lacI: lac repressor; lacI; The lac repressor binds to the lac operator to inhibit transcription in E. coli. This inhibition can be relieved by adding lactose or isopropyl-β-D-thiogalactopyranoside (IPTG).
   5883..5960    -  promoter       lacI promoter: lacI
   5968..122     -  CDS            TcR (fragment) (across the origin): tetracycline efflux protein; tet; confers resistance to tetracycline
>Addgene plasmid #223723 | pETDuet1_His-TEV-EGFP | addgene full sequence | sequence record 447441 | Addgene NGS Result
CGCTCATGAGCCCGAAGTGGCGAGCCCGATCTTCCCCATCGGTGATGTCGGCGATATAGGCGCCAGCAAC
CGCACCTGTGGCGCCGGTGATGCCGGCCACGATGCGTCCGGCGTAGAGGATCGAGATCGATCTCGATCCC
GCGAAATTAATACGACTCACTATAGGGGAATTGTGAGCGGATAACAATTCCCCTCTAGAAATAATTTTGT
TTAACTTTAAGAAGGAGATATACCATGGGCAGCAGCCATCACCATCATCACCACAGCCAGGATCCGAATT
CGGAAAACCTGTATTTTCAGGGAGTGAGCAAGGGCGAGGAGCTGTTCACCGGGGTGGTGCCCATCCTGGT
CGAGCTGGACGGCGACGTAAACGGCCACAAGTTCAGCGTGTCCGGCGAGGGCGAGGGCGATGCCACCTAC
GGCAAGCTGACCCTGAAGTTCATCTGCACCACCGGCAAGCTGCCCGTGCCCTGGCCCACCCTCGTGACCA
CCCTGACCTACGGCGTGCAGTGCTTCAGCCGCTACCCCGACCACATGAAGCAGCACGACTTCTTCAAGTC
CGCCATGCCCGAAGGCTACGTCCAGGAGCGCACCATCTTCTTCAAGGACGACGGCAACTACAAGACCCGC
GCCGAGGTGAAGTTCGAGGGCGACACCCTGGTGAACCGCATCGAGCTGAAGGGCATCGACTTCAAGGAGG
ACGGCAACATCCTGGGGCACAAGCTGGAGTACAACTACAACAGCCACAACGTCTATATCATGGCCGACAA
GCAGAAGAACGGCATCAAGGTGAACTTCAAGATCCGCCACAACATCGAGGACGGCAGCGTGCAGCTCGCC
GACCACTACCAGCAGAACACCCCCATCGGCGACGGCCCCGTGCTGCTGCCCGACAACCACTACCTGAGCA
CCCAGTCCGCCCTGAGCAAAGACCCCAACGAGAAGCGCGATCACATGGTCCTGCTGGAGTTCGTGACCGC
CGCCGGGATCACTCTCGGCATGGACGAGCTGTACAAGTGAGCGGCCGCATAATGCTTAAGTCGAACAGAA
AGTAATCGTATTGTACACGGCCGCATAATCGAAATTAATACGACTCACTATAGGGGAATTGTGAGCGGAT
AACAATTCCCCATCTTAGTATATTAGTTAAGTATAAGAAGGAGATATACATATGGCAGATCTCAATTGGA
TATCGGCCGGCCACGCGATCGCTGACGTCGGTACCCTCGAGTCTGGTAAAGAAACCGCTGCTGCGAAATT
TGAACGCCAGCACATGGACTCGTCTACTAGCGCAGCTTAATTAACCTAGGCTGCTGCCACCGCTGAGCAA
TAACTAGCATAACCCCTTGGGGCCTCTAAACGGGTCTTGAGGGGTTTTTTGCTGAAAGGAGGAACTATAT
CCGGATTGGCGAATGGG
[124 nt withheld, positions 1418-1541]
C
[91 nt withheld, positions 1543-1633]
A
[49 nt withheld, positions 1635-1683]
CCTTTGACGTTGGAGTCCACGTTCTTT
[37 nt withheld, positions 1711-1747]
ACCCTATCTCGGTCTATTCTTTTGATTTATAAGGGATTTTGCCGATTTCGGCCTATTGGTTAAAAAATGA
GCTGATTTAACAAAAATTTAACGCGAATTTTAACAAAATATTAACGTTTACAATTTCTGGCGGCACGATG
GCATGAGATTATCAAAAAGGATCTTCACCTAGATCCTTTTAAATTAAAAATGAAGTTTTAAATCAATCTA
AAGTATATATGAGTAAACTTGGTCTGACAGTTACCAATGCTTAATCAGTGAGGCACCTATCTCAGCGATC
TGTCTATTTCGTTCATCCATAGTTGCCTGACTCCCCGTCGTGTAGATAACTACGATACGGGAGGGCTTAC
CATCTGGCCCCAGTGCTGCAATGATACCGCGAGACCCACGCTCACCGGCTCCAGATTTATCAGCAATAAA
CCAGCCAGCCGGAAGGGCCGAGCGCAGAAGTGGTCCTGCAACTTTATCCGCCTCCATCCAGTCTATTAAT
TGTTGCCGGGAAGCTAGAGTAAGTAGTTCGCCAGTTAATAGTTTGCGCAACGTTGTTGCCATTGCTACAG
GCATCGTGGTGTCACGCTCGTCGTTTGGTATGGCTTCATTCAGCTCCGGTTCCCAACGATCAAGGCGAGT
TACATGATCCCCCATGTTGTGCAAAAAAGCGGTTAGCTCCTTCGGTCCTCCGATCGTTGTCAGAAGTAAG
TTGGCCGCAGTGTTATCACTCATGGTTATGGCAGCACTGCATAATTCTCTTACTGTCATGCCATCCGTAA
GATGCTTTTCTGTGACTGGTGAGTACTCAACCAAGTCATTCTGAGAATAGTGTATGCGGCGACCGAGTTG
CTCTTGCCCGGCGTCAATACGGGATAATACCGCGCCACATAGCAGAACTTTAAAAGTGCTCATCATTGGA
AAACGTTCTTCGGGGCGAAAACTCTCAAGGATCTTACCGCTGTTGAGATCCAGTTCGATGTAACCCACTC
GTGCACCCAACTGATCTTCAGCATCTTTTACTTTCACCAGCGTTTCTGGGTGAGCAAAAACAGGAAGGCA
AAATGCCGCAAAAAAGGGAATAAGGGCGACACGGAAATGTTGAATACTCATACTCTTCCTTTTTCAATCA
TGATTGAAGCATTTATCAGGGTTATTGTCTCATGAGCGGATACATATTTGAATGTATTTAGAAAAATAAA
CAAATAGGTCATGACCAAAATCCCTTAACGTGAGTTTTCGTTCCACTGAGCGTCAGACCCCGTAGAAAAG
ATCAAAGGATCTTCTTGAGATCCTTTTTTTCTGCGCGTAATCTGCTGCTTGCAAACAAAAAAACCACCGC
TACCAGCGGTGGTTTGTTTGCCGGATCAAGAGCTACCAACTCTTTTTCCGAAGGTAACTGGCTTCAGCAG
AGCGCAGATACCAAATACTGTCCTTCTAGTGTAGCCGTAGTTAGGCCACCACTTCAAGAACTCTGTAGCA
CCGCCTACATACCTCGCTCTGCTAATCCTGTTACCAGTGGCTGCTGCCAGTGGCGATAAGTCGTGTCTTA
CCGGGTTGGACTCAAGACGATAGTTACCGGATAAGGCGCAGCGGTCGGGCTGAACGGGGGGTTCGTGCAC
ACAGCCCAGCTTGGAGCGAACGACCTACACCGAACTGAGATACCTACAGCGTGAGCTATGAGAAAGCGCC
ACGCTTCCCGAAGGGAGAAAGGCGGACAGGTATCCGGTAAGCGGCAGGGTCGGAACAGGAGAGCGCACGA
GGGAGCTTCCAGGGGGAAACGCCTGGTATCTTTATAGTCCTGTCGGGTTTCGCCACCTCTGACTTGAGCG
TCGATTTTTGTGATGCTCGTCAGGGGGGCGGAGCCTATGGAAAAACGCCAGCAACGCGGCCTTTTTACGG
TTCCTGGCCTTTTGCTGGCCTTTTGCTCACATGTTCTTTCCTGCGTTATCCCCTGATTCTGTGGATAACC
GTATTACCGCCTTTGAGTGAGCTGATACCGCTCGCCGCAGCCGAACGACCGAGCGCAGCGAGTCAGTGAG
CGAGGAAGCGGAAGAGCGCCTGATGCGGTATTTTCTCCTTACGCATCTGTGCGGTATTTCACACCGCAAT
GGTGCACTCTCAGTACAATCTGCTCTGATGCCGCATAGTTAAGCCAGTATACACTCCGCTATCGCTACGT
GACTGGGTCATGGCTGCGCCCCGACACCCGCCAACACCCGCTGACGCGCCCTGACGGGCTTGTCTGCTCC
CGGCATCCGCTTACAGACAAGCTGTGACCGTCTCCGGGAGCTGCATGTGTCAGAGGTTTTCACCGTCATC
ACCGAAACGCGCGAGGCAGCTGCGGTAAAGCTCATCAGCGTGGTCGTGAAGCGATTCACAGATGTCTGCC
TGTTCATCCGCGTCCAGCTCGTTGAGTTTCTCCAGAAGCGTTAATGTCTGGCTTCTGATAAAGCGGGCCA
TGTTAAGGGCGGTTTTTTCCTGTTTGGTCACTGATGCCTCCGTGTAAGGGGGATTTCTGTTCATGGGGGT
AATGATACCGATGAAACGAGAGAGGATGCTCACGATACGGGTTACTGATGATGAACATGCCCGGTTACTG
GAACGTTGTGAGGGTAAACAACTGGCGGTATGGATGCGGCGGGACCAGAGAAAAATCACTCAGGGTCAAT
GCCAGCGCTTCGTTAATACAGATGTAGGTGTTCCACAGGGTAGCCAGCAGCATCCTGCGATGCAGATCCG
GAACATAATGGTGCAGGGCGCTGACTTCCGCGTTTCCAGACTTTACGAAACACGGAAACCGAAGACCATT
CATGTTGTTGCTCAGGTCGCAGACGTTTTGCAGCAGCAGTCGCTTCACGTTCGCTCGCGTATCGGTGATT
CATTCTGCTAACCAGTAAGGCAACCCCGCCAGCCTAGCCGGGTCCTCAACGACAGGAGCACGATCATGCT
AGTCATGCCCCGCGCCCACCGGAAGGAGCTGACTGGGTTGAAGGCTCTCAAGGGCATCGGTCGAGATCCC
GGTGCCTAATGAGTGAGCTAACTTACATTAATTGCGTTGCGCTCACTGCCCGCTTTCCAGTCGGGAAACC
TGTCGTGCCAGCTGCATTAATGAATCGGCCAACGCGCGGGGAGAGGCGGTTTGCGTATTGGGCGCCAGGG
TGGTTTTTCTTTTCACCAGTGAGACGGGCAACAGCTGATTGCCCTTCACCGCCTGGCCCTGAGAGAGTTG
CAGCAAGCGGTCCACGCTGGTTTGCCCCAGCAGGCGAAAATCCTGTTTGATGGTGGTTAACGGCGGGATA
TAACATGAGCTGTCTTCGGTATCGTCGTATCCCACTACCGAGATGTCCGCACCAACGCGCAGCCCGGACT
CGGTAATGGCGCGCATTGCGCCCAGCGCCATCTGATCGTTGGCAACCAGCATCGCAGTGGGAACGATGCC
CTCATTCAGCATTTGCATGGTTTGTTGAAAACCGGACATGGCACTCCAGTCGCCTTCCCGTTCCGCTATC
GGCTGAATTTGATTGCGAGTGAGATATTTATGCCAGCCAGCCAGACGCAGACGCGCCGAGACAGAACTTA
ATGGGCCCGCTAACAGCGCGATTTGCTGGTGACCCAATGCGACCAGATGCTCCACGCCCAGTCGCGTACC
GTCTTCATGGGAGAAAATAATACTGTTGATGGGTGTCTGGTCAGAGACATCAAGAAATAACGCCGGAACA
TTAGTGCAGGCAGCTTCCACAGCAATGGCATCCTGGTCATCCAGCGGATAGTTAATGATCAGCCCACTGA
CGCGTTGCGCGAGAAGATTGTGCACCGCCGCTTTACAGGCTTCGACGCCGCTTCGTTCTACCATCGACAC
CACCACGCTGGCACCCAGTTGATCGGCGCGAGATTTAATCGCCGCGACAATTTGCGACGGCGCGTGCAGG
GCCAGACTGGAGGTGGCAACGCCAATCAGCAACGACTGTTTGCCCGCCAGTTGTTGTGCCACGCGGTTGG
GAATGTAATTCAGCTCCGCCATCGCCGCTTCCACTTTTTCCCGCGTTTTCGCAGAAACGTGGCTGGCCTG
GTTCACCACGCGGGAAACGGTCTGATAAGAGACACCGGCATACTCTGCGACATCGTATAACGTTACTGGT
TTCACATTCACCACCCTGAATTGACTCTCTTCCGGGCGCTATCATGCCATACCGCGAAAGGTTTTGCGCC
ATTCGATGGTGTCCGGGATCTCGACGCTCTCCCTTATGCGACTCCTGCATTAGGAAGCAGCCCAGTAGTA
GGTTGAGGCCGTTGAGCACCGCCGCCGCAAGGAATGGTGCATGCAAGGAGATGGCGCCCAACAGTCCCCC
GGCCACGGGGCCTGCCACCATACCCACGCCGAAACAAG
